>Addgene plasmid #221534 | 1203D-5'dDR-mCh(22)-GFP-bGHpolyA | addgene full sequence | sequence record 437444 | Addgene NGS Result
TTGAGATCCTTTTTTTCTGCGCGTAATCTGCTGCTTGCAAACAAAAAAACCACCGCTACCAGCGGTGGTT
TGTTTGCCGGATCAAGAGCTACCAACTCTTTTTCCGAAGGTAACTGGCTTCAGCAGAGCGCAGATACCAA
ATACTGTTCTTCTAGTGTAGCCGTAGTTAGGCCACCACTTCAAGAACTCTGTAGCACCGCCTACATACCT
CGCTCTGCTAATCCTGTTACCAGTGGCTGCTGCCAGTGGCGATAAGTCGTGTCTTACCGGGTTGGACTCA
AGACGATAGTTACCGGATAAGGCGCAGCGGTCGGGCTGAACGGGGGGTTCGTGCACACAGCCCAGCTTGG
AGCGAACGACCTACACCGAACTGAGATACCTACAGCGTGAGCTATGAGAAAGCGCCACGCTTCCCGAAGG
GAGAAAGGCGGACAGGTATCCGGTAAGCGGCAGGGTCGGAACAGGAGAGCGCACGAGGGAGCTTCCAGGG
GGAAACGCCTGGTATCTTTATAGTCCTGTCGGGTTTCGCCACCTCTGACTTGAGCGTCGATTTTTGTGAT
GCTCGTCAGGGGGGCGGAGCCTATGGAAAAACGCCAGCAACGCGGCCTTTTTACGGTTCCTGGCCTTTTG
CTGGCCTTTTGCTCACATGTTCTTTCCTGCGTTATCCCCTGATTCTGTGGATAACCGTATTACCGCCTTT
GAGTGAGCTGATACCGCTCGCCGCAGCCGAACGACCGAGCGCAGCGAGTCAGTGAGCGAGGAAGCGGAAG
AGCGCCCAATACGCAAACCGCCTCTTCCCGCGCGTTGGCCGATTCATTAATGCAGCTGGCACGACAGGTT
TCCCGACTGGAAAGCGGGCAGTGAGCGCAACGCAATTAATGTGAGTTAGCTCACTCATTAGGCATCCTAG
GCTTTACACTTTATGCTTCCGGCTCGTATGTTGTGTGGAATTGTGAGCGGATAACAATTTCACACAGGAA
ACAGCTATGACCATGATTACGCCAAGCTCTAGCTAGAGGTCGACGGTATCGAGCCCCAGCTGGTTCTTTC
CGCCTCAGAAGCCATAGAGCCCACCGCATCCCCAGCATGCCTGCTATTGTCTTCCCAATCCTCCCCCTTG
CTGTCCTGCCCCACCCCACCCCCCAGAATAGAATGACACCTACTCAGACAATGCGATGCAATTTCCTCAT
TTTATTAGGAAAGGACAGTGGGAGTGGCACCTTCCAGGGTCAAGGAAGGCACGGGGGAGGGGCAAACAAC
AGATGGCTGGCAACTAGAAGGCACAGTCGAGGCTGATCAGCGGGTTTAAACTCAATGGTGATGGTGATGA
TGACCGGTTACTTGTACAGCTCGTCCATGCCGAGAGTGATCCCGGCGGCGGTCACGAACTCCAGCAGGAC
CATGTGATCGCGCTTCTCGTTGGGGTCTTTGCTCAGGGCGGACTGGGTGCTCAGGTAGTGGTTGTCGGGC
AGCAGCACGGGGCCGTCGCCGATGGGGGTGTTCTGCTGGTAGTGGTCGGCGAGCTGCACGCTGCCGTCCT
CGATGTTGTGGCGGATCTTGAAGTTCACCTTGATGCCGTTCTTCTGCTTGTCGGCCATGATATAGACGTT
GTGGCTGTTGTAGTTGTACTCCAGCTTGTGCCCCAGGATGTTGCCGTCCTCCTTGAAGTCGATGCCCTTC
AGCTCGATGCGGTTCACCAGGGTGTCGCCCTCGAACTTCACCTCGGCGCGGGTCTTGTAGTTGCCGTCGT
CCTTGAAGAAGATGGTGCGCTCCTGGACGTAGCCTTCGGGCATGGCGGACTTGAAGAAGTCGTGCTGCTT
CATGTGGTCGGGGTAGCGGCTGAAGCACTGCACTCCATAGGTCAGGGTGGTCACGAGGGTGGGCCAGGGC
ACGGGCAGCTTGCCGGTGGTGCAGATGAACTTCAGGGTCAGCTTGCCGTAGGTGGCATCGCCCTCGCCCT
CGCCGGACACGCTGAACTTGTGGCCGTTTACGTCGCCGTCCAGCTCGACCAGGATGGGCACCACCCCGGT
GAACAGCTCCTCGCCCTTGCTCACCATGCGGCCGCGTTCCGTGACATCAAAGAAAACCGGCTTTCCAACC
GGAGTTCATGCGCTTCAAGGTGGTTCCGTGACATCAAAGAAAACCGGCTTTCCAACCGGATCTCTAGCGG
ATCTGACGGTTCACTAAACCAGCTCTGCTTATATAGACCTCCCACCGTACACGCCTACCGCCCATTTGCG
TCAATGGGGCGGAGTTGTTACGACATTTTGGAAAGTCCCGTTGATTTTGGTGCCAAAACAAACTCCCATT
GACGTCAATGGGGTGGAGACTTGGAAATCCCCGTGAGTCAAACCGCTATCCACGCCCATTGATGTACTGC
CAAAACCGCATCACCATGGTAATAGCGATGACTAATACGTAGATGTACTGCCAAGTAGGAAAGTCCCATA
AGGTCATGTACTGGGCATAATGCCAGGCGGGCCATTTACCGTCATTGACGTCAATAGGGGGCGTACTTGG
CATATGATACACTTGATGTACTGCCAAGTGGGCAGTTTACCGTAAATACTCCACCCATTGACGTCAATGG
AAAGTCCCTATTGGCGTTACTATGGGAACATACGTCATTATTGACGTCAATGGGCGGGGGTCGTTGGGCG
GTCAGCCAGGCGGGCCATTTACCGTAAGTTATGTAACGCGGAACTCCATATATGGGCTATGAACTAATGA
CCCCGTAATTGATTACTATTAATAACTAGTCAATAATCAATGTCAACGCGTATATCTGGCCCGTACATCG
CGAAGCAGCGCAAAACGCCTAACCCTAAGCAGATTCTTCATGCAATTGTCGGTCAAGCCTTGCCTTGTTG
TAGCTTAAATTTTGCTCGCGCACTACTCAGCGACCTCCAACACACAAGCAGGGAGCAGATACTGGCTTAA
CTATGCGGCATCAGAGCAGATTGTACTGAGAGTCGACCCTAGGGGATCGGGAGATCGATCTCCCGATCCG
TCGACGTCAGGTGGCACTTTTCGGGGAAATGTGCGCGGAACCCCTATTTGTTTATTTTTCTAAATACATT
CAAATATGTATCCGCTCATGAGACAATAACCCTGATAAATGCTTCAATAATATTGAAAAAGGAAGAGTAT
GAGTATTCAACATTTCCGTGTCGCCCTTATTCCCTTTTTTGCGGCATTTTGCCTTCCTGTTTTTGCTCAC
CCAGAAACGCTGGTGAAAGTAAAAGATGCTGAAGATCAGTTGGGTGCACGAGTGGGTTACATCGAACTGG
ATCTCAACAGCGGTAAGATCCTTGAGAGTTTTCGCCCCGAAGAACGTTTTCCAATGATGAGCACTTTTAA
AGTTCTGCTATGTGGCGCGGTATTATCCCGTATTGACGCCGGGCAAGAGCAACTCGGTCGCCGCATACAC
TATTCTCAGAATGACTTGGTTGAGTACTCACCAGTCACAGAAAAGCATCTTACGGATGGCATGACAGTAA
GAGAATTATGCAGTGCTGCCATAACCATGAGTGATAACACTGCGGCCAACTTACTTCTGACAACGATCGG
AGGACCGAAGGAGCTAACCGCTTTTTTGCACAACATGGGGGATCATGTAACTCGCCTTGATCGTTGGGAA
CCGGAGCTGAATGAAGCCATACCAAACGACGAGCGTGACACCACGATGCCTGTAGCAATGGCAACAACGT
TGCGCAAACTATTAACTGGCGAACTACTTACTCTAGCTTCCCGGCAACAATTAATAGACTGGATGGAGGC
GGATAAAGTTGCAGGACCACTTCTGCGCTCGGCCCTTCCGGCTGGCTGGTTTATTGCTGATAAATCTGGA
GCCGGTGAGCGTGGGTCTCGCGGTATCATTGCAGCACTGGGGCCAGATGGTAAGCCCTCCCGTATCGTAG
TTATCTACACGACGGGGAGTCAGGCAACTATGGATGAACGAAATAGACAGATCGCTGAGATAGGTGCCTC
ACTGATTAAGCATTGGTAACTGTCAGACCAAGTTTACTCATATATACTTTAGATTGATTTAAAACTTCAT
TTTTAATTTAAAAGGATCTAGGTGAAGATCCTTTTTGATAATCTCATGACCAAAATCCCTTAACGTGAGT
TTTCGTTCCACTGAGTGTCAGACCCCGTAGAAAAGATCAAAGGATCTTC
Features (pLannotate 1.2.2; 15 found; start..end, strand, type, name):
      1..589     +  rep_origin     ori: high-copy-number ColE1/pMB1/pBR322/pUC origin of replication
    772..864     +  CDS            lacI (fragment): lac repressor; lacI; The lac repressor binds to the lac operator to inhibit transcription in E. coli. This inhibition can be relieved by adding lactose or isopropyl-β-D-thiogalactopyranoside (IPTG).
    877..898     +  protein_bind   CAP binding site: CAP binding activates transcription in the presence of cAMP. E. coli catabolite activator protein
    913..943     +  promoter       lac promoter: promoter for the E. coli lac operon
    951..967     +  protein_bind   lac operator: The lac repressor binds to the lac operator to inhibit transcription in E. coli. This inhibition can be relieved by adding lactose or isopropyl-β-D-thiogalactopyranoside (IPTG). lac repressor encoded by lacI
   1016..1032    -  misc_feature   MCS (fragment): pBluescript multiple cloning site
   1037..1058    -  promoter       SV40 promoter (fragment): SV40 enhancer and early promoter
   1062..1286    -  polyA_signal   bGH poly(A) signal: bovine growth hormone polyadenylation signal
   1341..2057    -  CDS            EGFP: EGFP is a basic (constitutively fluorescent) green fluorescent protein published in 1996, derived from Aequorea victoria. It is reported to be a rapidly-maturing weak dimer with moderate acid sensitivity.
   2101..2122    +  CDS            mRFP1 (fragment): monomeric derivative of DsRed (Campbell et al., 2002) mammalian codon-optimized
   2191..2394    -  promoter       CMV promoter: human cytomegalovirus (CMV) immediate early promoter
   2395..2774    -  enhancer       CMV enhancer: human cytomegalovirus immediate early enhancer
   2929..2973    +  misc_feature   bom (fragment): basis of mobility region from pBR322
   3044..3148    +  promoter       AmpR promoter: bla
   3149..4009    +  CDS            AmpR: β-lactamase; bla; confers resistance to ampicillin, carbenicillin, and related antibiotics
