[The description below was written by a language model from this plasmid's Addgene catalogue record and pLannotate feature annotations shown in this document.]
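Description:
1203D-5'dDR-mCh(22)-GFP-bGHpolyA is a small (about 4.2 kb) mammalian expression plasmid built on a pCMV backbone. It is propagated in E. coli through a high-copy ColE1/pUC-type origin and selected with ampicillin via the β-lactamase (AmpR) gene and its native promoter. The annotation also picks up cloning-vector remnants with no evident role in the design: a lacI fragment, the CAP site, lac promoter and operator, short pBluescript MCS and SV40 promoter fragments, and a piece of the pBR322 bom region.

The payload is a single transcription unit on the reverse strand. The human CMV immediate-early enhancer and promoter drive EGFP, and the transcript is terminated by the bovine growth hormone polyadenylation signal. According to the catalogue entry, the 5' end of this transcript carries two unprocessed 35-nt direct repeats (DRs) flanking a 22-nt spacer that targets mCherry. The feature table does not annotate the DRs themselves. It does record a 22-nt match to mRFP1, an mCherry relative, between the CMV promoter and the EGFP coding sequence. This match lies on the opposite strand to the cassette, as expected for a spacer complementary to an mCherry transcript. The arrangement therefore embeds a CRISPR-array-like DR–spacer–DR element in the 5' leader of an EGFP mRNA.

Direct repeats of this kind are the elements recognised and processed by crRNA-maturing CRISPR effectors, so EGFP output could plausibly report on what happens to a transcript carrying such an array. The record does not name the nuclease involved, the origin of the repeats, or the specific assay beyond calling the plasmid an EGFP reporter.
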