Addgene plasmid #221534: 1203D-5'dDR-mCh(22)-GFP-bGHpolyA
Purpose: EGFP reporter construct with double unprocessed direct repeat (35nt) at 5' end, 22nt mCherry-targeting spacer in between DRs
Depositing lab: Omar Akbari. Depositing organization: University of California, San Diego (UCSD).
Backbone
  Vector backbone: pCMV
  Vector type: Mammalian Expression
Growth in bacteria
  Bacterial resistance: Ampicillin, 100 μg/mL
  Growth temperature: 37°C
  Growth strain: DH5alpha
  Copy number: Unknown
Gene/Insert
  Gene/Insert name: eGFP
Terms and licenses: Academic/Nonprofit Terms; Industry Terms: Not Available to Industry
How to cite: 1203D-5'dDR-mCh(22)-GFP-bGHpolyA was a gift from Omar Akbari (Addgene plasmid # 221534 ; http://n2t.net/addgene:221534 ; RRID:Addgene_221534)
